>Addgene plasmid #77176 | PIM1 gRNA (BRDN0001145078) | addgene full sequence | sequence record 187260 | Addgene Assembled Sequence
CCCGGGTGCAAAGATGGATAAAGTTTTAAACAGAGAGGAATCTTTGCAGCTAATGGACCTTCTAGGTCTT
GAAAGGAGTGGGAATTGGCTCCGGTGCCCGTCAGTGGGCAGAGCGCACATCGCCCACAGTCCCCGAGAAG
TTGGGGGGAGGGGTCGGCAATTGATCCGGTGCCTAGAGAAGGTGGCGCGGGGTAAACTGGGAAAGTGATG
TCGTGTACTGGCTCCGCCTTTTTCCCGAGGGTGGGGGAGAACCGTATATAAGTGCAGTAGTCGCCGTGAA
CGTTCTTTTTCGCAACGGGTTTGCCGCCAGAACACAGGTAAGTGCCGTGTGTGGTTCCCGCGGGCCTGGC
CTCTTTACGGGTTATGGCCCTTGCGTGCCTTGAATTACTTCCACCTGGCTGCAGTACGTGATTCTTGATC
CCGAGCTTCGGGTTGGAAGTGGGTGGGAGAGTTCGAGGCCTTGCGCTTAAGGAGCCCCTTCGCCTCGTGC
TTGAGTTGAGGCCTGGCCTGGGCGCTGGGGCCGCCGCGTGCGAATCTGGTGGCACCTTCGCGCCTGTCTC
GCTGCTTTCGATAAGTCTCTAGCCATTTAAAATTTTTGATGACCTGCTGCGACGCTTTTTTTCTGGCAAG
ATAGTCTTGTAAATGCGGGCCAAGATCTGCACACTGGTATTTCGGTTTTTGGGGCCGCGGGCGGCGACGG
GGCCCGTGCGTCCCAGCGCACATGTTCGGCGAGGCGGGGCCTGCGAGCGCGGCCACCGAGAATCGGACGG
GGGTAGTCTCAAGCTGGCCGGCCTGCTCTGGTGCCTGGCCTCGCGCCGCCGTGTATCGCCCCGCCCTGGG
CGGCAAGGCTGGCCCGGTCGGCACCAGTTGCGTGAGCGGAAAGATGGCCGCTTCCCGGCCCTGCTGCAGG
GAGCTCAAAATGGAGGACGCGGCGCTCGGGAGAGCGGGCGGGTGAGTCACCCACACAAAGGAAAAGGGCC
TTTCCGTCCTCAGCCGTCGCTTCATGTGACTCCACGGAGTACCGGGCGCCGTCCAGGCACCTCGATTAGT
TCTCGAGCTTTTGGAGTACGTCGTCTTTAGGTTGGGGGGAGGGGTTTTATGCGATGGAGTTTCCCCACAC
TGAGTGGGTGGAGACTGAAGTTAGGCCAGCTTGGCACTTGATGTAATTCTCCTTGGAATTTGCCCTTTTT
GAGTTTGGATCTTGGTTCATTCTCAAGCCTCAGACAGTGGTTCAAAGTTTTTTTCTTCCATTTCAGGTGT
CGTGACGTACGGCCACCATGACCGAGTACAAGCCCACGGTGCGCCTCGCCACCCGCGACGACGTCCCCAG
GGCCGTACGCACCCTCGCCGCCGCGTTCGCCGACTACCCCGCCACGCGCCACACCGTCGATCCGGACCGC
CACATCGAGCGGGTCACCGAGCTGCAAGAACTCTTCCTCACGCGCGTCGGGCTCGACATCGGCAAGGTGT
GGGTCGCGGACGACGGCGCCGCCGTGGCGGTCTGGACCACGCCGGAGAGCGTCGAAGCGGGGGCGGTGTT
CGCCGAGATCGGCCCGCGCATGGCCGAGTTGAGCGGTTCCCGGCTGGCCGCGCAGCAACAGATGGAAGGC
CTCCTGGCGCCGCACCGGCCCAAGGAGCCCGCGTGGTTCCTGGCCACCGTCGGAGTCTCGCCCGACCACC
AGGGCAAGGGTCTGGGCAGCGCCGTCGTGCTCCCCGGAGTGGAGGCGGCCGAGCGCGCCGGGGTGCCCGC
CTTCCTGGAGACCTCCGCGCCCCGCAACCTCCCCTTCTACGAGCGGCTCGGCTTCACCGTCACCGCCGAC
GTCGAGGTGCCCGAAGGACCGCGCACCTGGTGCATGACCCGCAAGCCCGGTGCCTGAACGCGTTAAGTCG
ACAATCAACCTCTGGATTACAAAATTTGTGAAAGATTGACTGGTATTCTTAACTATGTTGCTCCTTTTAC
GCTATGTGGATACGCTGCTTTAATGCCTTTGTATCATGCTATTGCTTCCCGTATGGCTTTCATTTTCTCC
TCCTTGTATAAATCCTGGTTGCTGTCTCTTTATGAGGAGTTGTGGCCCGTTGTCAGGCAACGTGGCGTGG
TGTGCACTGTGTTTGCTGACGCAACCCCCACTGGTTGGGGCATTGCCACCACCTGTCAGCTCCTTTCCGG
GACTTTCGCTTTCCCCCTCCCTATTGCCACGGCGGAACTCATCGCCGCCTGCCTTGCCCGCTGCTGGACA
GGGGCTCGGCTGTTGGGCACTGACAATTCCGTGGTGTTGTCGGGGAAATCATCGTCCTTTCCTTGGCTGC
TCGCCTGTGTTGCCACCTGGATTCTGCGCGGGACGTCCTTCTGCTACGTCCCTTCGGCCCTCAATCCAGC
GGACCTTCCTTCCCGCGGCCTGCTGCCGGCTCTGCGGCCTCTTCCGCGTCTTCGCCTTCGCCCTCAGACG
AGTCGGATCTCCCTTTGGGCCGCCTCCCCGCGTCGACTTTAAGACCAATGACTTACAAGGCAGCTGTAGA
TCTTAGCCACTTTTTAAAAGAAAAGGGGGGACTGGAAGGGCTAATTCACTCCCAACGAAGACAAGATCTG
CTTTTTGCTTGTACTGGGTCTCTCTGGTTAGACCAGATCTGAGCCTGGGAGCTCTCTGGCTAACTAGGGA
ACCCACTGCTTAAGCCTCAATAAAGCTTGCCTTGAGTGCTTCAAGTAGTGTGTGCCCGTCTGTTGTGTGA
CTCTGGTAACTAGAGATCCCTCAGACCCTTTTAGTCAGTGTGGAAAATCTCTAGCAGTACGTATAGTAGT
TCATGTCATCTTATTATTCAGTATTTATAACTTGCAAAGAAATGAATATCAGAGAGTGAGAGGAACTTGT
TTATTGCAGCTTATAATGGTTACAAATAAAGCAATAGCATCACAAATTTCACAAATAAAGCATTTTTTTC
ACTGCATTCTAGTTGTGGTTTGTCCAAACTCATCAATGTATCTTATCATGTCTGGCTCTAGCTATCCCGC
CCCTAACTCCGCCCATCCCGCCCCTAACTCCGCCCAGTTCCGCCCATTCTCCGCCCCATGGCTGACTAAT
TTTTTTTATTTATGCAGAGGCCGAGGCCGCCTCGGCCTCTGAGCTATTCCAGAAGTAGTGAGGAGGCTTT
TTTGGAGGCCTAGGGACGTACCCAATTCGCCCTATAGTGAGTCGTATTACGCGCGCTCACTGGCCGTCGT
TTTACAACGTCGTGACTGGGAAAACCCTGGCGTTACCCAACTTAATCGCCTTGCAGCACATCCCCCTTTC
GCCAGCTGGCGTAATAGCGAAGAGGCCCGCACCGATCGCCCTTCCCAACAGTTGCGCAGCCTGAATGGCG
AATGGG
[124 nt withheld, positions 3367-3490]
C
[91 nt withheld, positions 3492-3582]
A
[49 nt withheld, positions 3584-3632]
CCTTTGACGTTGGAGTCCACGTTCTTT
[37 nt withheld, positions 3660-3696]
ACCCTATCTCGGTCTATTCTTTTGATTTATAAGGGATTTTGCCGATTTCGGCCTATTGGTTAAAAAATGA
GCTGATTTAACAAAAATTTAACGCGAATTTTAACAAAATATTAACGCTTACAATTTAGGTGGCACTTTTC
GGGGAAATGTGCGCGGAACCCCTATTTGTTTATTTTTCTAAATACATTCAAATATGTATCCGCTCATGAG
ACAATAACCCTGATAAATGCTTCAATAATATTGAAAAAGGAAGAGTATGAGTATTCAACATTTCCGTGTC
GCCCTTATTCCCTTTTTTGCGGCATTTTGCCTTCCTGTTTTTGCTCACCCAGAAACGCTGGTGAAAGTAA
AAGATGCTGAAGATCAGTTGGGTGCACGAGTGGGTTACATCGAACTGGATCTCAACAGCGGTAAGATCCT
TGAGAGTTTTCGCCCCGAAGAACGTTTTCCAATGATGAGCACTTTTAAAGTTCTGCTATGTGGCGCGGTA
TTATCCCGTATTGACGCCGGGCAAGAGCAACTCGGTCGCCGCATACACTATTCTCAGAATGACTTGGTTG
AGTACTCACCAGTCACAGAAAAGCATCTTACGGATGGCATGACAGTAAGAGAATTATGCAGTGCTGCCAT
AACCATGAGTGATAACACTGCGGCCAACTTACTTCTGACAACGATCGGAGGACCGAAGGAGCTAACCGCT
TTTTTGCACAACATGGGGGATCATGTAACTCGCCTTGATCGTTGGGAACCGGAGCTGAATGAAGCCATAC
CAAACGACGAGCGTGACACCACGATGCCTGTAGCAATGGCAACAACGTTGCGCAAACTATTAACTGGCGA
ACTACTTACTCTAGCTTCCCGGCAACAATTAATAGACTGGATGGAGGCGGATAAAGTTGCAGGACCACTT
CTGCGCTCGGCCCTTCCGGCTGGCTGGTTTATTGCTGATAAATCTGGAGCCGGTGAGCGTGGGTCTCGCG
GTATCATTGCAGCACTGGGGCCAGATGGTAAGCCCTCCCGTATCGTAGTTATCTACACGACGGGGAGTCA
GGCAACTATGGATGAACGAAATAGACAGATCGCTGAGATAGGTGCCTCACTGATTAAGCATTGGTAACTG
TCAGACCAAGTTTACTCATATATACTTTAGATTGATTTAAAACTTCATTTTTAATTTAAAAGGATCTAGG
TGAAGATCCTTTTTGATAATCTCATGACCAAAATCCCTTAACGTGAGTTTTCGTTCCACTGAGCGTCAGA
CCCCGTAGAAAAGATCAAAGGATCTTCTTGAGATCCTTTTTTTCTGCGCGTAATCTGCTGCTTGCAAACA
AAAAAACCACCGCTACCAGCGGTGGTTTGTTTGCCGGATCAAGAGCTACCAACTCTTTTTCCGAAGGTAA
CTGGCTTCAGCAGAGCGCAGATACCAAATACTGTTCTTCTAGTGTAGCCGTAGTTAGGCCACCACTTCAA
GAACTCTGTAGCACCGCCTACATACCTCGCTCTGCTAATCCTGTTACCAGTGGCTGCTGCCAGTGGCGAT
AAGTCGTGTCTTACCGGGTTGGACTCAAGACGATAGTTACCGGATAAGGCGCAGCGGTCGGGCTGAACGG
GGGGTTCGTGCACACAGCCCAGCTTGGAGCGAACGACCTACACCGAACTGAGATACCTACAGCGTGAGCT
ATGAGAAAGCGCCACGCTTCCCGAAGGGAGAAAGGCGGACAGGTATCCGGTAAGCGGCAGGGTCGGAACA
GGAGAGCGCACGAGGGAGCTTCCAGGGGGAAACGCCTGGTATCTTTATAGTCCTGTCGGGTTTCGCCACC
TCTGACTTGAGCGTCGATTTTTGTGATGCTCGTCAGGGGGGCGGAGCCTATGGAAAAACGCCAGCAACGC
GGCCTTTTTACGGTTCCTGGCCTTTTGCTGGCCTTTTGCTCACATGTTCTTTCCTGCGTTATCCCCTGAT
TCTGTGGATAACCGTATTACCGCCTTTGAGTGAGCTGATACCGCTCGCCGCAGCCGAACGACCGAGCGCA
GCGAGTCAGTGAGCGAGGAAGCGGAAGAGCGCCCAATACGCAAACCGCCTCTCCCCGCGCGTTGGCCGAT
TCATTAATGCAGCTGGCACGACAGGTTTCCCGACTGGAAAGCGGGCAGTGAGCGCAACGCAATTAATGTG
AGTTAGCTCACTCATTAGGCACCCCAGGCTTTACACTTTATGCTTCCGGCTCGTATGTTGTGTGGAATTG
TGAGCGGATAACAATTTCACACAGGAAACAGCTATGACCATGATTACGCCAAGCGCGCAATTAACCCTCA
CTAAAGGGAACAAAAGCTGGAGCTGCAAGCTTAATGTAGTCTTATGCAATACTCTTGTAGTCTTGCAACA
TGGTAACGATGAGTTAGCAACATGCCTTACAAGGAGAGAAAAAGCACCGTGCATGCCGATTGGTGGAAGT
AAGGTGGTACGATCGTGCCTTATTAGGAAGGCAACAGACGGGTCTGACATGGATTGGACGAACCACTGAA
TTGCCGCATTGCAGAGATATTGTATTTAAGTGCCTAGCTCGATACATAAACGGGTCTCTCTGGTTAGACC
AGATCTGAGCCTGGGAGCTCTCTGGCTAACTAGGGAACCCACTGCTTAAGCCTCAATAAAGCTTGCCTTG
AGTGCTTCAAGTAGTGTGTGCCCGTCTGTTGTGTGACTCTGGTAACTAGAGATCCCTCAGACCCTTTTAG
TCAGTGTGGAAAATCTCTAGCAGTGGCGCCCGAACAGGGACTTGAAAGCGAAAGGGAAACCAGAGGAGCT
CTCTCGACGCAGGACTCGGCTTGCTGAAGCGCGCACGGCAAGAGGCGAGGGGCGGCGACTGGTGAGTACG
CCAAAAATTTTGACTAGCGGAGGCTAGAAGGAGAGAGATGGGTGCGAGAGCGTCAGTATTAAGCGGGGGA
GAATTAGATCGCGATGGGAAAAAATTCGGTTAAGGCCAGGGGGAAAGAAAAAATATAAATTAAAACATAT
AGTATGGGCAAGCAGGGAGCTAGAACGATTCGCAGTTAATCCTGGCCTGTTAGAAACATCAGAAGGCTGT
AGACAAATACTGGGACAGCTACAACCATCCCTTCAGACAGGATCAGAAGAACTTAGATCATTATATAATA
CAGTAGCAACCCTCTATTGTGTGCATCAAAGGATAGAGATAAAAGACACCAAGGAAGCTTTAGACAAGAT
AGAGGAAGAGCAAAACAAAAGTAAGACCACCGCACAGCAAGCGGCCGCTGATCTTCAGACCTGGAGGAGG
AGATATGAGGGACAATTGGAGAAGTGAATTATATAAATATAAAGTAGTAAAAATTGAACCATTAGGAGTA
GCACCCACCAAGGCAAAGAGAAGAGTGGTGCAGAGAGAAAAAAGAGCAGTGGGAATAGGAGCTTTGTTCC
TTGGGTTCTTGGGAGCAGCAGGAAGCACTATGGGCGCAGCGTCAATGACGCTGACGGTACAGGCCAGACA
ATTATTGTCTGGTATAGTGCAGCAGCAGAACAATTTGCTGAGGGCTATTGAGGCGCAACAGCATCTGTTG
CAACTCACAGTCTGGGGCATCAAGCAGCTCCAGGCAAGAATCCTGGCTGTGGAAAGATACCTAAAGGATC
AACAGCTCCTGGGGATTTGGGGTTGCTCTGGAAAACTCATTTGCACCACTGCTGTGCCTTGGAATGCTAG
TTGGAGTAATAAATCTCTGGAACAGATTTGGAATCACACGACCTGGATGGAGTGGGACAGAGAAATTAAC
AATTACACAAGCTTAATACACTCCTTAATTGAAGAATCGCAAAACCAGCAAGAAAAGAATGAACAAGAAT
TATTGGAATTAGATAAATGGGCAAGTTTGTGGAATTGGTTTAACATAACAAATTGGCTGTGGTATATAAA
ATTATTCATAATGATAGTAGGAGGCTTGGTAGGTTTAAGAATAGTTTTTGCTGTACTTTCTATAGTGAAT
AGAGTTAGGCAGGGATATTCACCATTATCGTTTCAGACCCACCTCCCAACCCCGAGGGGACCCAGAGAGG
GCCTATTTCCCATGATTCCTTCATATTTGCATATACGATACAAGGCTGTTAGAGAGATAATTAGAATTAA
TTTGACTGTAAACACAAAGATATTAGTACAAAATACGTGACGTAGAAAGTAATAATTTCTTGGGTAGTTT
GCAGTTTTAAAATTATGTTTTAAAATGGACTATCATATGCTTACCGTAACTTGAAAGTATTTCGATTTCT
TGGCTTTATATATCTTGTGGAAAGGACGAAACACCGTCTTCGACTTCATCACGGAAGTTTTAGAGCTAGA
AATAGCAAGTTAAAATAAGGCTAGTCCGTTATCAACTTGAAAAAGTGGCACCGAGTCGGTGCTTTTTTAA
GCTTGGCGTAACTAGATCTTGAGACAAATGGCAGTATTCATCCACAATTTTAAAAGAAAAGGGGGGATTG
GGGGGTACAGTGCAGGGGAAAGAATAGTAGACATAATAGCAACAGACATACAAACTAAAGAATTACAAAA
ACAAATTACAAAAATTCAAAATTTTCGGGTTTATTACAGGGACAGCAGAGATCCACTTTGGCGCCGGCTC
GAGGGGG
Features (pLannotate 1.2.2; 29 found; start..end, strand, type, name):
     14..80      +  CDS            small t antigen (fragment): SV40 (simian virus 40) small t antigen
    106..317     +  promoter       EF-1α core promoter: core promoter for human elongation factor EF-1α
    318..1256    +  intron         EF-1α intron A: intron upstream of the start codon of human EF-1α
   1278..1877    +  CDS            PuroR (fragment): puromycin N-acetyltransferase; pac from Streptomyces; confers resistance to puromycin
   1893..2481    +  misc_feature   WPRE: woodchuck hepatitis virus posttranscriptional regulatory element
   2532..2551    +  misc_feature   cPPT/CTS (fragment): central polypurine tract and central termination sequence of HIV-1
   2553..2786    +  LTR            3' LTR (ΔU3): self-inactivating 3' long terminal repeat (LTR) from HIV-1
   2864..2985    +  polyA_signal   SV40 poly(A) signal: SV40 polyadenylation signal
   3025..3160    +  rep_origin     SV40 ori: SV40 origin of replication
   3181..3199    -  promoter       T7 promoter: promoter for bacteriophage T7 RNA polymerase
   3207..3362    +  CDS            lacZα (fragment): LacZα fragment of β-galactosidase; lacZ fragment
   3367..3795    +  rep_origin     f1 ori (sequence partly withheld): f1 bacteriophage origin of replication; arrow indicates direction of (+) strand synthesis
   3848..3952    +  promoter       AmpR promoter: bla
   3953..4813    +  CDS            AmpR: β-lactamase; bla; confers resistance to ampicillin, carbenicillin, and related antibiotics
   4984..5572    +  rep_origin     ori: high-copy-number ColE1/pMB1/pBR322/pUC origin of replication
   5755..5847    +  CDS            lacI (fragment): lac repressor; lacI; The lac repressor binds to the lac operator to inhibit transcription in E. coli. This inhibition can be relieved by adding lactose or isopropyl-β-D-thiogalactopyranoside (IPTG).
   5860..5881    +  protein_bind   CAP binding site: CAP binding activates transcription in the presence of cAMP. E. coli catabolite activator protein
   5896..5926    +  promoter       lac promoter: promoter for the E. coli lac operon
   5934..5950    +  protein_bind   lac operator: The lac repressor binds to the lac operator to inhibit transcription in E. coli. This inhibition can be relieved by adding lactose or isopropyl-β-D-thiogalactopyranoside (IPTG). lac repressor encoded by lacI
   5995..6013    +  promoter       T3 promoter: promoter for bacteriophage T3 RNA polymerase
   6041..6267    +  promoter       RSV promoter: Rous sarcoma virus enhancer/promoter
   6268..6448    +  LTR            5' LTR (truncated): truncated 5' long terminal repeat (LTR) from HIV-1
   6495..6620    +  misc_feature   HIV-1 Ψ: packaging signal of human immunodeficiency virus type 1
   6604..6967    +  CDS            HIV-1 gag (fragment): gag protein from human immunodeficiency virus 1; gag
   7113..7346    +  misc_feature   RRE: The Rev response element (RRE) of HIV-1 allows for Rev-dependent mRNA export from the nucleus to the cytoplasm.
   7723..7749    +  CDS            Rev (fragment): human immunodeficiency virus 1 (HIV-1) Rev protein; rev; enhances nuclear export of unspliced and incompletely spliced viral mRNAs
   7753..7993    +  promoter       U6 promoter: RNA polymerase III promoter for human U6 snRNA
   8023..8098    +  misc_RNA       gRNA scaffold: guide RNA scaffold for the Streptococcus pyogenes CRISPR/Cas9 system
   8154..8271    +  misc_feature   cPPT/CTS: central polypurine tract and central termination sequence of HIV-1
