[The description below was written by a language model from this plasmid's Addgene catalogue record and pLannotate feature annotations shown in this document.]
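Description:
PIM1 gRNA (BRDN0001145078) is a third-generation lentiviral CRISPR guide plasmid built on the lentiGuide-Puro backbone and designed to deliver a single guide RNA against human PIM1. It is maintained in E. coli as a high-copy plasmid through a ColE1/pUC-type origin and selected with ampicillin via the β-lactamase gene. The backbone also carries an f1 origin, an SV40 origin and poly(A) signal, and remnants of lac and T7/T3 cloning-vector sequence.

The viral cassette begins with an RSV promoter fused to a truncated HIV-1 5' LTR, which drives production of the genomic RNA in packaging cells independently of Tat. It is followed by the Ψ packaging signal with a partial gag sequence, the Rev response element for Rev-dependent nuclear export, and a cPPT/CTS element that aids nuclear import of the reverse-transcribed genome. A ΔU3 self-inactivating 3' LTR closes the cassette.

Within this frame, the human U6 RNA polymerase III promoter transcribes the PIM1-targeting spacer joined to the Streptococcus pyogenes Cas9 guide scaffold. A separate EF-1α core promoter with its intron A drives puromycin N-acetyltransferase for selection of transduced mammalian cells, and a WPRE enhances expression of that transcript.

The plasmid does not encode Cas9, so it is meant for use alongside a separate Cas9 vector or in cells already expressing Cas9. The guide was designed against two PIM1 reference transcripts and belongs to a human kinome guide collection, making it suitable for PIM1 gene knockout, either individually or in a screening context.
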