Addgene plasmid #77176: PIM1 gRNA (BRDN0001145078)
Purpose: 3rd generation lentiviral gRNA plasmid targeting human PIM1
Depositing lab: John Doench & David Root. Depositing organization: Broad Institute. Publication: Optimized sgRNA design to maximize activity and minimize off-target effects of CRISPR-Cas9. Doench JG, Fusi N, Sullender M, Hegde M, Vaimberg EW, Donovan KF, Smith I, Tothova Z, Wilen C, Orchard R, Virgin HW, Listgarten J, Root DE. Nat Biotechnol. 2016 Jan 18. doi: 10.1038/nbt.3437. PubMed 26780180.
Backbone
  Vector backbone: lentiGuide-Puro
  Backbone manufacturer: Zhang Lab (Addgene plasmid # 52963)
  Vector type: Mammalian Expression, Lentiviral, CRISPR
  Selectable markers: Puromycin
Growth in bacteria
  Bacterial resistance: Ampicillin, 100 μg/mL
  Growth temperature: 37°C
  Growth strain: DH5alpha
  Copy number: High Copy
Gene/Insert
  Gene/Insert name: PIM1 (alt names: PIM1; NM_001243186.1)
  gRNA/shRNA sequence: TCTTCGACTTCATCACGGAA
  Species: H. sapiens (human)
  Entrez Gene: PIM1 (a.k.a. PIM)
  Promoter: hU6
  Cloning method: Unknown
  Sequencing primers: 5′ U6-F; 3′ pS2-R
Terms and licenses: Academic/Nonprofit Terms; Industry Terms: Not Available to Industry
Depositor comments: The gRNA was designed to target the following Genbank reference sequence(s): NM_001243186.1,NM_002648.3. Note that this plasmid does NOT contain Cas9. It should be used in conjunction with lentiCas9-Blast (Addgene #52962) or otherwise with cell lines already expressing Cas9. Browse the full kinome gRNA library at http://www.addgene.org/pooled-library/broadgpp-human-kinome/ or visit http://www.broadinstitute.org/rnai/public/ for detailed protocols and information.
How to cite: PIM1 gRNA (BRDN0001145078) was a gift from John Doench & David Root (Addgene plasmid # 77176 ; http://n2t.net/addgene:77176 ; RRID:Addgene_77176)
