>Addgene plasmid #77176 | PIM1 gRNA (BRDN0001145078) | depositor partial sequence | sequence record 144636 | Target Sequence
TCTTCGACTTCATCACGGAA
