>Addgene plasmid #77176 | PIM1 gRNA (BRDN0001145078) | addgene partial sequence | sequence record 187259 | hU6-F
GTAGAAAGTAATAATTTCTTGGGTAGTTTGCAGTTTTAAAATTATGTTTTAAAATGGACTATCATATGCT
TACCGTAACTTGAAAGTATTTCGATTTCTTGGCTTTATATATCTTGTGGAAAGGACGAAACACCGTCTTC
GACTTCATCACGGAAGTTTTAGAGCTAGAAATAGCAAGTTAAAATAAGGCTAGTCCGTTATCAACTTGAA
AAAGTGGCACCGAGTCGGTGCTTTTTTAAGCTTGGCGTAACTAGATCTTGAGACAAATGGCAGTATTCAT
CCACAATTTTAAAAGAAAAGGGGGGATTGGGGGGTACAGTGCAGGGGAAAGAATAGTAGACATAATAGCA
ACAGACATACAAACTAAAGAATTACAAAAACAAATTACAAAAATTCAAAATTTTCGGGTTTATTACAGGG
ACAGCAGAGATCCACTTTGGCGCCGGCTCGAGGGGGCCCGGGTGCAAAGATGGATAAAGTTTTAAACAGA
GAGGAATCTTTGCAGCTAATGGACCTTCTAGGTCTTGAAAGGAGTGGGAATTGGCTCCGGTGCCCGTCAG
TGGGCAGAGC
